>Addgene plasmid #218607 | pJJB1335 | addgene full sequence | sequence record 431874 | Addgene NGS Result
AAGAGGATGTCCAATATTTTTTTTAAGGAATAAGGATACTTCAAGACTAGATTCCCCCCTGCATTCCCAT
CAGAACCGTAAACCTTGGCGCTTTCCTTGGGAAGTATTCAAGAAGTGCCTTGTCCGGTTTCTGTGGCTCA
CAAACCAGCGCGCCCGATATGGCTTTCTTTTCACTTATGAATGTACCAGTACGGGACAATTAGAACGCTC
CTGTAACAATCTCTTTGCAAATGTGGGGTTACATTCTAACCATGTCACACTGCTGACGAAATTCAAAGTA
AAAAAAAATGGGACCACGTCTTGAGAACGATAGATTTTCTTTATTTTACATTGAACAGTCGTTGTCTCAG
CGCGCTTTATGTTTTCATTCATACTTCATATTATAAAATAACAAAAGAAGAATTTCATATTCACGCCCAA
GAAATCAGGCTGCTTTCCAAATGCAATTGACACTTCATTAGCCATCACACAAAACTCTTTCTTGCTGGAG
CTTCTTTTAAAAAAGACCTCAGTACACCAAACACGTTACCCGACCTCGTTATTTTACGACAACTATGATA
AAATTCTGAAGAAAAAATAAAAAAATTTTCATACTTCTTGCTTTTATTTAAACCATTGAATGATTTCTTT
TGAACAAAACTACCTGTTTCACCAAAGGAAATAGAAAGAAAAAATCAATTAGAAGAAAACAAAAAACAAA
AGATCTATGAGTGAAACCAGCTCAAGTCGCAGGAGCGCGAGTAAAGACGCTGTCAAATCTTACTTCGCAG
GCAAATACAATAAAGTGTTGGATTCTATACTGGAGGCAGAAGCAGCAATATCAAAATCGCCAACTGTAGC
AGAAGATCTATCAGGAAGCTCCTCCAGCGGAAATTCTGAGATGAGCCATCCTTCGCTAACCGCCTCCTCC
GCAACAAGCCAAGGCATTAGCAAAAAGGAACTACTCCAACAAATTGCTGGTTCATTATTCAGTACGTCCA
TTGAGCGCCTGAAGACTGCCCACTCATCAGAAGTATCAAGTACTCCGGAATATTCAGTAAATGATTCGTA
TGGAGAGCAAGAGTGCAGGGAGTGCGATGGTGTTTTCAAGTGTTCAGCGCACTTTGAGGGCGCGCCCGAA
TATTATGACGATGAAACCGAATCAGGGCCAGCTCTAGAACCTATGACTTCCAATAGTGAAAAAGATCCTT
TTATCGATGTATTTTTGGATAAACTAATATCGAGGTTGGTCCCTGAAAAGCTACCAGAAAGAGAGCATTT
TAGTAGCAAAACCACCATTGAGCATGATCTAGACACAGGAAGGGTTCCCGTGTTTTCAGCAACTACATTG
GGTAGTAATTTCAAAAAATTGTCTAAGAAAATGGGCTCAATATTTGAACTCCAGGACTCCATAGTTCGAC
TGCTGACTTGGAGAAACCCTACCGGGACGGTGACGTCGTTAATATTATTCACTTTGATATGTTTTAATCC
AATGTACTTGGTAATTTTGCCTATATTCCGCTTTGTCTATGGTATTGTAGTTCCTGGCTATGTGCGTAAA
CATCCTTTACAAAGGAGTATATATCCTCTGAAACGGAATCACGGATCATCATTGTTATATGATGTGTGCT
ATGAGGGAAAAAATGAGTACAGCTACGGTCAACAGTTTTTCTCCAAATCTTTTATGGACACTTTGGAATC
AAGAAATCAAGAAATAGACGAAATATCAGAATTAGATAAAAGAACCGAAAACACAGGGGAATTGAAACAA
GGAATGAAAGTACTAATTAATTTACGCGATATGCAAAACATGACCTCTGGTACCCTTCATGTTATTGAGG
CAATCAATAGTTTTCTTCGTAAGTCTTCTAGTTTTCAAAACGAAGAGTGCTCCACTAAACGTTTTTTTAC
AGGATTTCTTTTGATTGTTTTCTTAAAAATATTATCACCATTTGTGAATTGGAGCTATGTATGTAGCATA
TTCGCCTGGTGCTTACTGATATATATGCATCCAAGAGCTCATCCAAAAATAATAAGTTTTTTCAAAACAG
GAACAATGGGAAAAGAATACAAAAACTTGAAAAAAAGAGAACACCAGGCGCTTAACATGATATTCGATGA
ACAACCGGAAACTAAATTCATCGAGATTTTTGAAATATATAAAAAGGCCTTACTGCCGAACGACTGGAAG
TTTTTCCGATATTCAAATAGAATTTTCGATCCTCAAGATCCGTATAGAAGAGCACAGCAATTCCCACCGG
GAGTAGATTCTTTGGCTGATGTTATTCCCCCCACAGGCTGGTCATTTGATCCTAATTTTGAGTGGAAAAT
TGACAATGATGTGGATAGGTGGGTGGTAGAACGTGGGTTGAATCTGCCAATTACCGGCGAATTCTTATTT
GATCCAATGTTCAAGAGGAGGAGACTGATACATCGTGTTATTAAGAATGCAACACCAGTAGCATAAGGAT
CCTAACTCGAGGCGAATTTCTTATGATTTATGATTTTTATTATTAAATAAGTTATAAAAAAAATAAGTGT
ATACAAATTTTAAAGTGACTCTTAGGTTTTAAAACGAAAATTCTTATTCTTGAGTAACTCTTTCCTGTAG
GTCAGGTTGCTTTCTCAGGTATAGCATGAGGTCGCTCTTATTGACCACACCTCTACCGGCATGCCGAGCA
AATGCCTGCAAATCGCTCCCCATTTCGCTGGAAATCTGCTCGTCAGTGGTGCTCACACTGACGAATCATG
TACAGATCATACCGATGACTGCCTGGCGACTCACAACTAAGCAAGACAGCCGGAACCAGCGCCGGCGAAC
ACCACTGCATATATGGCATATCACAACAGTCCACGTCTCAAGCAGTTACAGAGATGTTACGAACCACTAG
TGCACTGCAGTACATCGAGGAGAACTTCTAGTATATCTACATACCTAATATTATTGCCTTATTAAAAATG
GAATCCCAACAATTACATCAAAATCCACATTCTCTTCAAAATCAATTGTCCTGTACTTCCTTGTTCATGT
GTGTTCAAAAACGTTATATTTATAGGATAATTATACTCTATTTCTCAACAAGTAATTGGTTGTTTGGCCG
AGCGGTCTAAGGCGCCTGATTCAAGAAATATCTTGACCGCAGTTAACTGTGGGAATACTCAGGTATCGTA
AGATGCAAGAGTTCGAATCTCTTAGCAACCATTATTTTTTTCCTCAACATAACGAGAACACACAGGGGCG
CTATCGCACAGAATCAAATTCGATGACTGGAAATTTTTTGTTAATTTCAGAGGTCGCCTGACGCATATAC
CTTTTTCAACTGAAAAATTGGGAGAAAAAGGAAAGGTGAGAGCGCCGGAACCGGCTTTTCATATAGAATA
GAGAAGCGTTCATGACTAAATGCTTGCATCACAATACTTGAAGTTGACAATATTATTTAAGGACCTATTG
TTTTTTCCAATAGGTGGTTAGCAATCGTCTTACTTTCTAACTTTTCTTACCTTTTACATTTCAGCAATAT
ATATATATATATTTCAAGGATATACCATTCTAATGTCTGCCCCTAAGAAGATCGTCGTTTTGCCAGGTGA
CCACGTTGGTCAAGAAATCACAGCCGAAGCCATTAAGGTTCTTAAAGCTATTTCTGATGTTCGTTCCAAT
GTCAAGTTCGATTTCGAAAATCATTTAATTGGTGGTGCTGCTATCGATGCTACAGGTGTTCCACTTCCAG
ATGAGGCGCTGGAAGCCTCCAAGAAGGCTGATGCCGTTTTGTTAGGTGCTGTGGGTGGTCCTAAATGGGG
AACCGGTAGTGTTAGACCTGAACAAGGTTTACTAAAAATCCGTAAAGAACTTCAATTGTACGCCAACTTA
AGACCATGTAACTTTGCATCCGACTCTCTTTTAGACTTATCTCCAATCAAGCCACAATTTGCTAAAGGTA
CTGACTTCGTTGTTGTCAGAGAATTAGTGGGAGGTATTTACTTTGGTAAGAGAAAGGAAGACGATGGTGA
TGGTGTCGCTTGGGATAGTGAACAATACACCGTTCCAGAAGTGCAAAGAATCACAAGAATGGCCGCTTTC
ATGGCCCTACAACATGAGCCACCATTGCCTATTTGGTCCTTGGATAAAGCTAATGTTTTGGCCTCTTCAA
GATTATGGAGAAAAACTGTGGAGGAAACCATCAAGAACGAATTTCCTACATTGAAGGTTCAACATCAATT
GATTGATTCTGCCGCCATGATCCTAGTTAAGAACCCAACCCACCTAAATGGTATTATAATCACCAGCAAC
ATGTTTGGTGATATCATCTCCGATGAAGCCTCCGTTATCCCAGGTTCCTTGGGTTTGTTGCCATCTGCGT
CCTTGGCCTCTTTGCCAGACAAGAACACCGCATTTGGTTTGTACGAACCATGCCACGGTTCTGCTCCAGA
TTTGCCAAAGAATAAGGTCAACCCTATCGCCACTATCTTGTCTGCTGCAATGATGTTGAAATTGTCATTG
AACTTGCCTGAAGAAGGTAAGGCCATTGAAGATGCAGTTAAAAAGGTTTTGGATGCAGGTATCAGAACTG
GTGATTTAGGTGGTTCCAACAGTACCACCGAAGTCGGTGATGCTGTCGCCGAAGAAGTTAAGAAAATCCT
TGCTTAAAAAGATTCTCTTTTTTTATGATATTTGTACATAAACTTTATAAATGAAATTCATAATAGAAAC
GACACGAAATTACAAAATGGAATATGTTCATAGGGTAGACGAAACTATATACGCAATCTACATACATTTA
TCAAGAAGGAGAAAAAGGAGGATGTAAAGGAATACAGGTAAGCAAATTGATACTAATGGCTCAACGTGAT
AAGGAAAAAGAATTGCACTTTAACATTAATATTGACAAGGAGGAGGGCACCACACAAAAAGTTAGGTGTA
ACAGAAAATCATGAAACTATGATTCCTAATTTATATATTGGAGGATTTTCTCTAAAAAAAAAAAAATACA
ACAAATAAAAAACACTCAATGACCTGACCATTTGATGGAGTTTAAGTCAATACCTTCTTGAACCATTTCC
CATAATGGTGAAAGTTCCCTCAAGAATTTTACTCTGTCAGAAACGGCCTTAACGACGTAGTCGAGAGTAC
TCGTATCGCATGTCGGTGCGACACGAAATTACAAAATGGAATATGTTCATAGGGTAGACGAAACTATATA
CGCAATCTACATACATTTATCAAGAAGGAGAAAAAGGAGGATGTAAAGGAATACAGGTAAGCAAATTGAT
ACTAATGGCTCAACGTGATAAGGAAAAAGAATTGCACTTTAACATTAATATTGACAAGGAGGAGGGCACC
ACACAAAAAGTTAGGTGTAACAGAAAATCATGAAACTATGATTCCTAATTTATATATTGGAGGATTTTCT
CTAAAAAAAAAAAAATACAACAAATAAAAAACACTCAATGACCTGACCATTTGATGGAGTTTAAGTCAAT
ACCTTCTTGAACCATTTCCCATAATGGTGAAAGTTCCCTCAAGAATTTTACTCTGTCAGAAACGGCCTTA
ACGACGTAGTCGACCTCCTCTTCAGTACTAAATCTACCAATACCAAATCTGATGGAAGAATGGGCTAATG
CATCATCCTTACCCAGCGCCGAGCGGCCGCGTGTTACAACCAATTAACCAATTCTGATTAGAAAAACTCA
TCGAGCATCAAATGAAACTGCAATTTATTCATATCAGGATTATCAATACCATATTTTTGAAAAAGCCGTT
TCTGTAATGAAGGAGAAAACTCACCGAGGCAGTTCCATAGGATGGCAAGATCCTGGTATCGGTCTGCGAT
TCCGACTCGTCCAACATCAATACAACCTATTAATTTCCCCTCGTCAAAAATAAGGTTATCAAGTGAGAAA
TCACCATGAGTGACGACTGAATCCGGTGAGAATGGCAAAAGCTTATGCATTTCTTTCCAGACTTGTTCAA
CAGGCCAGCCATTACGCTCGTCATCAAAATCACTCGCATCAACCAAACCGTTATTCATTCGTGATTGCGC
CTGAGCGAGGCGAAATACGCGATCGCTGTTAAAAGGACAATTACAAACAGGAATCGAATGCAACCGGCGC
AGGAACACTGCCAGCGCATCAACAATATTTTCACCTGAATCAGGATATTCTTCTAATACCTGGAATGCTG
TTTTCCCGGGGATCGCAGTGGTGAGTAACCATGCATCATCAGGAGTACGGATAAAATGCTTGATGGTCGG
AAGAGGCATAAATTCCGTCAGCCAGTTTAGTCTGACCATCTCATCTGTAACATCATTGGCAACGCTACCT
TTGCCATGTTTCAGAAACAACTCTGGCGCATCGGGCTTCCCATACAATCGATAGATTGTCGCACCTGATT
GCCCGACATTATCGCGAGCCCATTTATACCCATATAAATCAGCATCCATGTTGGAATTTAATCGCGGCCT
GGAGCAAGACGTTTCCCGTTGAATATGGCTCATAACACCCCTTGTATTACTGTTTATGTAAGCAGACAGT
TTTATTGTTCATGATGATATATTTTTATCTTGTGCAATGTAACATCAGAGATTTTGAGACACAACGTGGC
TTTGTTGAATAAATCGAACTTTTGCTGAGTTGAAGGATCAGTCATGACCAAAATCCCTTAACGTGAGTTT
TCGTTCCACTGAGCGTCAGACCCCGTAGAAAAGATCAAAGGATCTTCTTGAGATCCTTTTTTTCTGCGCG
TAATCTGCTGCTTGCAAACAAAAAAACCACCGCTACCAGCGGTGGTTTGTTTGCCGGATCAAGAGCTACC
AACTCTTTTTCCGAAGGTAACTGGCTTCAGCAGAGCGCAGATACCAAATACTGTTCTTCTAGTGTAGCCG
TAGTTAGGCCACCACTTCAAGAACTCTGTAGCACCGCCTACATACCTCGCTCTGCTAATCCTGTTACCAG
TGGCTGCTGCCAGTGGCGATAAGTCGTGTCTTACCGGGTTGGACTCAAGACGATAGTTACCGGATAAGGC
GCAGCGGTCGGGCTGAACGGGGGGTTCGTGCACACAGCCCAGCTTGGAGCGAACGACCTACACCGAACTG
AGATACCTACAGCGTGAGCTATGAGAAAGCGCCACGCTTCCCGAAGGGAGAAAGGCGGACAGGTATCCGG
TAAGCGGCAGGGTCGGAACAGGAGAGCGCACGAGGGAGCTTCCAGGGGGAAACGCCTGGTATCTTTATAG
TCCTGTCGGGTTTCGCCACCTCTGACTTGAGCGTCGATTTTTGTGATGCTCGTCAGGGGGGCGGAGCCTA
TGGAAAAACGCCAGCAACGCGGCCTTTTTACGGTTCCTGGCCTTTTGCTGGCCTTTTGCTCACATGTTCT
TTCCTGCGTTATCCCCTGATTCTGTGGATAACCGTGCGGCCGCCAATACCCAGAAGAACAGTAAAATAAA
GCAAGGTACGTGAAATTAATATTTTTAAATGGTTCTAACCGATGCCGAAGAACTGCGCAGTCCGGTTATA
ACGTCTGACATGTCCTTTTTTGATTTGGAATCCAACCACTCAAGTGACTCTGTTCATTTACTTTGCGAAA
AATATACCCACAAATTGCCCATCGAAAGTGAATCGCAAACCACCTTCAGACTGGCACCGACAAAGCAAAG
ATTATACAGACAGAGTACTTTATACGTACCGTTAAGTCTCAAGCAAAGGGTTTTCTTATTTACTGAACGG
GTAAAGAGTATCTGGGCCGGCTTGCCAAGATGCAAACCGAATAAGTATTTCAAAGTTGCATTTGCCTTAG
CCGTCCTGACACCATTGGCTATTTGGATATTTTATATTGACTTTCGTGTACATTGATCACATCGACTGTT
CTATTGGCAAATGAACCACGGGCATTGACTATTTTTCAGGTTACTACTATATATTATCATCACGGGCAAG
GATTGTACCCTGAATTCGCATCTAGACTGATGAGACGTGGTAGAGCCACAAACAGCCGGTACAAGCAACG
ATCTCCAGGACCATCTGAATCATGCGCGGATGACACGAACTCACGACGGCGATCACAGACATTAACCCAC
AGTACAGACACTGCGACAACGTGGCAATTCGTCGCAATACAACG
Features (pLannotate 1.2.2; 10 found; start..end, strand, type, name):
    707..2443    +  CDS            PEX28: PEX28_YEAST - Experimental evidence at protein level: Swiss-Prot protein existence level 1. Involved in the regulation of peroxisome number, size and distribution. From Saccharomyces cerevisiae (strain ATCC 204508 / S288c) (Baker's yeast).
   2462..2649    +  terminator     ADH1 terminator: S. cerevisiae ADH1; transcription terminator for the S. cerevisiae alcohol dehydrogenase 1 (ADH1) gene
   2908..2985    +  CDS            YO192_YEAST (fragment): Experimental evidence at protein level: Swiss-Prot protein existence level 1. From Saccharomyces cerevisiae (strain ATCC 204508 / S288c) (Baker's yeast).
   3125..3532    +  promoter       LEU2 promoter: S. cerevisiae LEU2
   3533..4624    +  CDS            LEU2: LEU3_YEAST - Experimental evidence at protein level: Swiss-Prot protein existence level 1. Catalyzes the oxidation of 3-carboxy-2-hydroxy-4- methylpentanoate (3-isopropylmalate) to 3-carboxy-4-methyl-2- oxopentanoate. The product decarboxylates to 4-methyl-2 oxopentanoate. From Saccharomyces cerevisiae (strain ATCC 204508 / S288c) (Baker's yeast).
   4989..5102    -  CDS            NFS1 (fragment): NFS1_YEAST - Also known as SPL1 From Saccharomyces cerevisiae (strain ATCC 204508 / S288c) (Baker's yeast).
   5428..5619    -  CDS            NFS1 (fragment): NFS1_YEAST - Also known as SPL1 From Saccharomyces cerevisiae (strain ATCC 204508 / S288c) (Baker's yeast).
   5658..6473    -  CDS            KanR: aminoglycoside phosphotransferase; aph(3')-Ia; confers resistance to kanamycin in bacteria or G418 (Geneticin®) in eukaryotes
   6698..7286    +  rep_origin     ori: high-copy-number ColE1/pMB1/pBR322/pUC origin of replication
   7449..7823    +  CDS            YC021_YEAST: Protein predicted: Swiss-Prot protein existence level 4. From Saccharomyces cerevisiae (strain ATCC 204508 / S288c) (Baker's yeast).
