[The description below was written by a language model from this plasmid's Addgene catalogue record and pLannotate feature annotations shown in this document.]
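Description:
pJJB1335 is a yeast expression plasmid built by Golden Gate assembly on an in-house backbone (TMP137) and designed for chromosomal integration rather than episomal maintenance. The feature table shows no yeast replication origin or centromere, and the depositor notes that the construct is integrated into the LEU2 locus. In E. coli it is propagated through a high-copy ColE1/pUC-type origin and selected with kanamycin via the KanR (aminoglycoside phosphotransferase) gene. In Saccharomyces cerevisiae, selection relies on a complete LEU2 cassette, comprising the LEU2 promoter and coding sequence, which restores leucine prototrophy in leu2 strains.

The payload is the full S. cerevisiae PEX28 open reading frame, encoding a peroxisomal protein involved in regulating peroxisome number, size and distribution, followed by the ADH1 transcription terminator. Roughly 700 bp lie upstream of the coding sequence, which presumably contains the promoter, but neither the catalogue fields nor the annotation identify it, so the promoter driving PEX28 is not stated in the record. No epitope tags or reporters are annotated. Several short hits to other yeast genes (NFS1 fragments and the YC021 predicted ORF) map near LEU2 on chromosome III and are most plausibly genomic sequence flanking the marker that serves as homology for targeting, rather than functional inserts. The small YO192 fragment is likewise probably incidental.

The stated purpose is simply to express Pex28. The associated publication concerns increasing peroxisome capacity to compartmentalise a multienzyme pathway, which suggests the plasmid is used to alter levels of this peroxisome biogenesis factor in engineered yeast strains.
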