Addgene plasmid #218607: pJJB1335
Purpose: Express Pex28
Depositing lab: John Dueber. Depositing organization: University of California, Berkeley. Publication: ML-enhanced peroxisome capacity enables compartmentalization of multienzyme pathway. Baker JJ, Shi J, Wang S, Mujica EM, Bianco S, Capponi S, Dueber JE. Nat Chem Biol. 2024 Oct 14. doi: 10.1038/s41589-024-01759-2. PubMed 39402374.
Backbone
  Vector backbone: TMP137
  Backbone manufacturer: Internal
  Vector type: Yeast Expression
  Selectable markers: LEU2
Growth in bacteria
  Bacterial resistance: Kanamycin, 50 μg/mL
  Growth temperature: 37°C
  Growth strain: DH5alpha
  Copy number: High Copy
Gene/Insert
  Gene/Insert name: Pex28
  Species: S. cerevisiae (budding yeast)
  Cloning method: Golden Gate
Terms and licenses: Academic/Nonprofit Terms; Industry Terms: Not Available to Industry
Depositor comments: Integrated into LEU2 locus
How to cite: pJJB1335 was a gift from John Dueber (Addgene plasmid # 218607 ; http://n2t.net/addgene:218607 ; RRID:Addgene_218607)
